>Addgene plasmid #175371 | pDN525 | addgene full sequence | sequence record 350298 | Addgene NGS Result
CAATGCTATCATTTCCTTTGATATTGGATCGCATGCCTAGGACGTCTAAGAAACCATTATTATCATGACA
TTAACCTATAAAAATAGGCGTATCACGAGGCCCTTTCGTCTCGCGCGTTTCGGTGATGACGGTGAAAACC
TCTGACACATGCAGCTCCCGGAGACGGTCACAGCTTGTCTGTAAGCGGATGCCGGGAGCAGACAAGCCCG
TCAGGGCGCGTCAGCGGGTGTTGGCGGGTGTCGGGGCTGGCTTAACTATGCGGCATCAGAGCAGATTGTA
CTGAGAGTGCACCATATCGACTACGTCGTTAAGGCCGTTTCTGACAGAGTAAAATTCTTGAGGGAACTTT
CACCATTATGGGAAATGGTTCAAGAAGGTATTGACTTAAACTCCATCAAATGGTCAGGTCATTGAGTGTT
TTTTATTTGTTGTATTTTTTTTTTTTTAGAGAAAATCCTCCAATATATAAATTAGGAATCATAGTTTCAT
GATTTTCTGTTACACCTAACTTTTTGTGTGGTGCCCTCCTCCTTGTCAATATTAATGTTAAAGTGCAATT
CTTTTTCCTTATCACGTTGAGCCATTAGTATCAATTTGCTTACCTGTATTCCTTTACATCCTCCTTTTTC
TCCTTCTTGATAAATGTATGTAGATTGCGTATATAGTTTCGTCTACCCTATGAACATATTCCATTTTGTA
ATTTCGTGTCGTTTCTATTATGAATTTCATTTATAAAGTTTATGTACAAATATCATAAAAAAAGAGAATC
TTTTTAAGCAAGGATTTTCTTAACTTCTTCGGCGACAGCATCACCGACTTCGGTGGTACTGTTGGAACCA
CCTAAATCACCAGTTCTGATACCTGCATCCAAAACCTTTTTAACTGCATCTTCAATGGCCTTACCTTCTT
CAGGCAAGTTCAATGACAATTTCAACATCATTGCAGCAGACAAGATAGTGGCGATAGGGTTGACCTTATT
CTTTGGCAAATCTGGAGCAGAACCGTGGCATGGTTCGTACAAACCAAATGCGGTGTTCTTGTCTGGCAAA
GAGGCCAAGGACGCAGATGGCAACAAACCCAAGGAACCTGGGATAACGGAGGCTTCATCGGAGATGATAT
CACCAAACATGTTGCTGGTGATTATAATACCATTTAGGTGGGTTGGGTTCTTAACTAGGATCATGGCGGC
AGAATCAATCAATTGATGTTGAACCTTCAATGTAGGGAATTCGTTCTTGATGGTTTCCTCCACAGTTTTT
CTCCATAATCTTGAAGAGGCCAAAACATTAGCTTTATCCAAGGACCAAATAGGCAATGGTGGCTCATGTT
GTAGGGCCATGAAAGCGGCCATTCTTGTGATTCTTTGCACTTCTGGAACGGTGTATTGTTCACTATCCCA
AGCGACACCATCACCATCGTCTTCCTTTCTCTTACCAAAGTAAATACCTCCCACTAATTCTCTGACAACA
ACGAAGTCAGTACCTTTAGCAAATTGTGGCTTGATTGGAGATAAGTCTAAAAGAGAGTCGGATGCAAAGT
TACATGGTCTTAAGTTGGCGTACAATTGAAGTTCTTTACGGATTTTTAGTAAACCTTGTTCAGGTCTAAC
ACTACCGGTACCCCATTTAGGACCACCCACAGCACCTAACAAAACGGCATCAGCCTTCTTGGAGGCTTCC
AGCGCCTCATCTGGAAGTGGAACACCTGTAGCATCGATAGCAGCACCACCAATTAAATGATTTTCGAAAT
CGAACTTGACATTGGAACGAACATCAGAAATAGCTTTAAGAACCTTAATGGCTTCGGCTGTGATTTCTTG
ACCAACGTGGTCACCTGGCAAAACGACGATCTTCTTAGGGGCAGACATTAGAATGGTATATCCTTGAAAT
ATATATATATATATTGCTGAAATGTAAAAGGTAAGAAAAGTTAGAAAGTAAGACGATTGCTAACCACCTA
TTGGAAAAAACAATAGGTCCTTAAATAATATTGTCAACTTCAAGTATTGTGATGCAAGCATTTAGTCATG
AACGCTTCTCTATTCTATATGAAAAGCCGGTTCCGGCGCTCTCACCTTTCCTTTTTCTCCCAATTTTTCA
GTTGAAAAAGGTATATGCGTCAGGCGACCTCTGAAATTAACAAAAAATTTCCAGTCATCGAATTTGATTC
TGTGCGATAGCGCCCCTGTGTGTTCTCGTTATGTTGAGGAAAAAAATAATGGTTGCTAAGAGATTCGAAC
TCTTGCATCTTACGATACCTGAGTATTCCCACAGTTAACTGCGGTCAAGATATTTCTTGAATCAGGCGCC
TTAGACCGCTCGGCCAAACAACCAATTACTTGTTGAGAAATAGAGTATAATTATCCTATAAATATAACGT
TTTTGAACACACATGAACAAGGAAGTACAGGACAATTGATTTTGAAGAGAATGTGGATTTTGATGTAATT
GTTGGGATTCCATTTTTAATAAGGCAATAATATTAGGTATGTAGATATACTAGAAGTTCTCCTCGACCGG
TCGATATGCGGTGTGAAATACCGCACAGATGCGTAAGGAGAAAATACCGCATCAGGAAATTGTAAGCGTT
AATATTTTGTTAAAATTCGCGTTAAATTTTTGTTAAATCAGCTCATTTTTTAACCAATAGGCCGAAATCG
GCAAAATCCCTTATAAATCAAAAGAATAGACCGAGATAGGGT
[37 nt withheld, positions 2703-2739]
AAAGAACGTGGACTCCAACGTCAAAGG
[49 nt withheld, positions 2767-2815]
T
[91 nt withheld, positions 2817-2907]
G
[124 nt withheld, positions 2909-3032]
CCATTCGCCATTCAGGCTGCGCAACTGTTGGGAAGGGCGATCGGTGCGGGCCTCTTCGCTATTACGCCAG
CTGGCGAAAGGGGGATGTGCTGCAAGGCGATTAAGTTGGGTAACGCCAGGGTTTTCCCAGTCACGACGTT
GTAAAACGACGGCCAGTGAGCGCGCGTAATACGACTCACTATAGGGCGAATTGGGTACCGGGCCCCCCCT
CGAGGTCGACGGTATCGATAAGCTTGATATCGAATTCCTGCAGCCCGGGGGATCCACTAGTTCTAGAGCG
GCCGCCACCGCGGTGGAGCTCCAGCTTTTGTTCCCTTTAGTGAGGGTTAATTGCGCGCTTGGCGTAATCA
TGGTCATAGCTGTTTCCTGTGTGAAATTGTTATCCGCTCACAATTCCACACAACATACGAGCCGGAAGCA
TAAAGTGTAAAGCCTGGGGTGCCTAATGAGTGAGCTAACTCACATTAATTGCGTTGCGCTCACTGCCCGC
TTTCCAGTCGGGAAACCTGTCGTGCCAGCTGCATTAATGAATCGGCCAACGCGCGGGGAGAGGCGGTTTG
CGTATTGGGCGCTCTTCCGCTTCCTCGCTCACTGACTCGCTGCGCTCGGTCGTTCGGCTGCGGCGAGCGG
TATCAGCTCACTCAAAGGCGGTAATACGGTTATCCACAGAATCAGGGGATAACGCAGGAAAGAACATGTG
AGCAAAAGGCCAGCAAAAGGCCAGGAACCGTAAAAAGGCCGCGTTGCTGGCGTTTTTCCATAGGCTCCGC
CCCCCTGACGAGCATCACAAAAATCGACGCTCAAGTCAGAGGTGGCGAAACCCGACAGGACTATAAAGAT
ACCAGGCGTTTCCCCCTGGAAGCTCCCTCGTGCGCTCTCCTGTTCCGACCCTGCCGCTTACCGGATACCT
GTCCGCCTTTCTCCCTTCGGGAAGCGTGGCGCTTTCTCATAGCTCACGCTGTAGGTATCTCAGTTCGGTG
TAGGTCGTTCGCTCCAAGCTGGGCTGTGTGCACGAACCCCCCGTTCAGCCCGACCGCTGCGCCTTATCCG
GTAACTATCGTCTTGAGTCCAACCCGGTAAGACACGACTTATCGCCACTGGCAGCAGCCACTGGTAACAG
GATTAGCAGAGCGAGGTATGTAGGCGGTGCTACAGAGTTCTTGAAGTGGTGGCCTAACTACGGCTACACT
AGAAGAACAGTATTTGGTATCTGCGCTCTGCTGAAGCCAGTTACCTTCGGAAAAAGAGTTGGTAGCTCTT
GATCCGGCAAACAAACCACCGCTGGTAGCGGTGGTTTTTTTGTTTGCAAGCAGCAGATTACGCGCAGAAA
AAAAGGATCTCAAGAAGATCCTTTGATCTTTTCTACGGGGTCTGACGCTCAGTGGAACGAAAACTCACGT
TAAGGGATTTTGGTCATGAGATTATCAAAAAGGATCTTCACCTAGATCCTTTTAAATTAAAAATGAAGTT
TTAAATCAATCTAAAGTATATATGAGTAAACTTGGTCTGACAGTTACCAATGCTTAATCAGTGAGGCACC
TATCTCAGCGATCTGTCTATTTCGTTCATCCATAGTTGCCTGACTCCCCGTCGTGTAGATAACTACGATA
CGGGAGGGCTTACCATCTGGCCCCAGTGCTGCAATGATACCGCGAGACCCACGCTCACCGGCTCCAGATT
TATCAGCAATAAACCAGCCAGCCGGAAGGGCCGAGCGCAGAAGTGGTCCTGCAACTTTATCCGCCTCCAT
CCAGTCTATTAATTGTTGCCGGGAAGCTAGAGTAAGTAGTTCGCCAGTTAATAGTTTGCGCAACGTTGTT
GCCATTGCTACAGGCATCGTGGTGTCACGCTCGTCGTTTGGTATGGCTTCATTCAGCTCCGGTTCCCAAC
GATCAAGGCGAGTTACATGATCCCCCATGTTGTGCAAAAAAGCGGTTAGCTCCTTCGGTCCTCCGATCGT
TGTCAGAAGTAAGTTGGCCGCAGTGTTATCACTCATGGTTATGGCAGCACTGCATAATTCTCTTACTGTC
ATGCCATCCGTAAGATGCTTTTCTGTGACTGGTGAGTACTCAACCAAGTCATTCTGAGAATAGTGTATGC
GGCGACCGAGTTGCTCTTGCCCGGCGTCAATACGGGATAATACCGCGCCACATAGCAGAACTTTAAAAGT
GCTCATCATTGGAAAACGTTCTTCGGGGCGAAAACTCTCAAGGATCTTACCGCTGTTGAGATCCAGTTCG
ATGTAACCCACTCGTGCACCCAACTGATCTTCAGCATCTTTTACTTTCACCAGCGTTTCTGGGTGAGCAA
AAACAGGAAGGCAAAATGCCGCAAAAAAGGGAATAAGGGCGACACGGAAATGTTGAATACTCATACTCTT
CCTTTTTCAATATTATTGAAGCATTTATCAGGGTTATTGTCTCATGAGCGGATACATATTTGAATGTATT
TAGAAAAATAAACAAATAGGGGTTCCGCGCACATTTCCCCGAAAAGTGCCACCTGACGTCCTAGGCATGC
AACGAAGCATCTGTGCTTCATTTTGTAGAACAAAAATGCAACGCGAGAGCGCTAATTTTTCAAACAAAGA
ATCTGAGCTGCATTTTTACAGAACAGAAATGCAACGCGAAAGCGCTATTTTACCAACGAAGAATCTGTGC
TTCATTTTTGTAAAACAAAAATGCAACGCGAGAGCGCTAATTTTTCAAACAAAGAATCTGAGCTGCATTT
TTACAGAACAGAAATGCAACGCGAGAGCGCTATTTTACCAACAAAGAATCTATACTTCTTTTTTGTTCTA
CAAAAATGCATCCCGAGAGCGCTATTTTTCTAACAAAGCATCTTAGATTACTTTTTTTCTCCTTTGTGCG
CTCTATAATGCAGTCTCTTGATAACTTTTTGCACTGTAGGTCCGTTAAGGTTAGAAGAAGGCTACTTTGG
TGTCTATTTTCTCTTCCATAAAAAAAGCCTGACTCCACTTCCCGCGTTTACTGATTACTAGCGAAGCTGC
GGGTGCATTTTTTCAAGATAAAGGCATCCCCGATTATATTCTATACCGATGTGGATTGCGCATACTTTGT
GAACAGAAAGTGATAGCGTTGATGATTCTTCATTGGTCAGAAAATTATGAACGGTTTCTTCTATTTTGTC
TCTATATACTACGTATAGGAAATGTTTACATTTTCGTATTGTTTTCGATTCACTCTATGAATAGTTCTTA
CTACAATTTTTTTGTCTAAAGAGTAATACTAGAGATAAACATAAAAAATGTAGAGGTCGAGTTTAGATGC
AAGTTCAAGGAGCGAAAGGTGGATGGGTAGGTTATATAGGGATATAGCACAGAGATATATAGCAAAGAGA
TACTTTTGAGCAATGTTTGTGGAAGCGGTATTCGCAATATTTTAGTAGCTCGTTACAGTCCGGTGCGTTT
TTGGTTTTTTGAAAGTGCGTCTTCAGAGCGCTTTTGGTTTTCAAAAGCGCTCTGAAGTTCCTATACTTTC
TAGAGAATAGGAACTTCGGAATAGGAACTTCAAAGCGTTTCCGAAAACGAGCGCTTCCGAAAATGCAACG
CGAGCTGCGCACATACAGCTCACTGTTCACGTCGCACCTATATCTGCGTGTTGCCTGTATATATATATAC
ATGAGAAGAACGGCATAGTGCGTGTTTATGCTTAAATGCGTACTTATATGCGTCTATTTATGTAGGATGA
AAGGTAGTCTAGTACCTCCTGTGATATTATCCCATTCCATGCGGGGTATCGTATGCTTCCTTCAGCACTA
CCCTTTAGCTGTTCTATATGCTGCCACTCCTCAATTGGATTAGTCTCATCCTT
Features (pLannotate 1.2.2; 20 found; start..end, strand, type, name):
    110..145     +  CDS            rop (fragment): Rop protein, which maintains plasmids at low copy number; rop
    247..297     +  misc_feature   bom (fragment): basis of mobility region from pBR322
    296..412     +  CDS            NFS1 (fragment): NFS1_YEAST - Also known as SPL1 From Saccharomyces cerevisiae (strain ATCC 204508 / S288c) (Baker's yeast).
    774..1868    -  CDS            LEU2: 3-isopropylmalate dehydrogenase, required for leucine biosynthesis; S. cerevisiae LEU2; yeast auxotrophic marker
   1869..2276    -  promoter       LEU2 promoter: S. cerevisiae LEU2
   2416..2493    -  CDS            YO192_YEAST (fragment): Experimental evidence at protein level: Swiss-Prot protein existence level 1. From Saccharomyces cerevisiae (strain ATCC 204508 / S288c) (Baker's yeast).
   2524..2576    +  misc_feature   bom (fragment): basis of mobility region from pBR322
   2604..3032    -  rep_origin     f1 ori (sequence partly withheld): f1 bacteriophage origin of replication; arrow indicates direction of (+) strand synthesis
   3036..3191    -  CDS            lacZα (fragment): LacZα fragment of β-galactosidase; lacZ fragment
   3199..3217    +  promoter       T7 promoter: promoter for bacteriophage T7 RNA polymerase
   3226..3333    -  misc_feature   MCS: pBluescript multiple cloning site
   3346..3364    -  promoter       T3 promoter: promoter for bacteriophage T3 RNA polymerase
   3409..3425    -  protein_bind   lac operator: The lac repressor binds to the lac operator to inhibit transcription in E. coli. This inhibition can be relieved by adding lactose or isopropyl-β-D-thiogalactopyranoside (IPTG). lac repressor encoded by lacI
   3433..3463    -  promoter       lac promoter: promoter for the E. coli lac operon
   3478..3499    -  protein_bind   CAP binding site: CAP binding activates transcription in the presence of cAMP. E. coli catabolite activator protein
   3512..3604    -  CDS            lacI (fragment): lac repressor; lacI; The lac repressor binds to the lac operator to inhibit transcription in E. coli. This inhibition can be relieved by adding lactose or isopropyl-β-D-thiogalactopyranoside (IPTG).
   3787..4375    -  rep_origin     ori: high-copy-number ColE1/pMB1/pBR322/pUC origin of replication
   4546..5406    -  CDS            AmpR: β-lactamase; bla; confers resistance to ampicillin, carbenicillin, and related antibiotics
   5407..5511    -  promoter       AmpR promoter: bla
   5553..30      -  rep_origin     2μ ori (across the origin): yeast 2μ plasmid origin of replication
