[The description below was written by a language model from this plasmid's Addgene catalogue record and pLannotate feature annotations shown in this document.]
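Description:
pDN525 is an empty-backbone Saccharomyces cerevisiae/E. coli shuttle vector of 6,865 bp, built by modifying the integrating plasmid pRS405. The modification inserts the yeast 2μ replication and partitioning locus, flanked by AatII, AvrII and SphI restriction sites, which turns the parent into a high-copy episomal plasmid in yeast. Selection in yeast relies on the LEU2 auxotrophic marker (3-isopropylmalate dehydrogenase under its native promoter), which complements leucine auxotrophy. In bacteria the plasmid is maintained at high copy through a ColE1/pUC-type origin and selected with ampicillin via the β-lactamase gene. An f1 origin is also present, which permits single-stranded DNA production. Short annotated fragments of rop, bom, lacI and neighbouring yeast genes appear to be remnants carried over with the backbone and the LEU2 genomic segment rather than functional elements.

No insert or yeast expression promoter is recorded. The cloning region is the pBluescript-type multiple cloning site inherited from the pRS series, flanked by T7 and T3 promoters and embedded in a lacZα fragment behind the lac promoter, operator and CAP binding site, an arrangement normally used for blue/white screening of inserts.

The plasmid belongs to a set designed so that a cloned gene can be moved between low-copy, high-copy and integrating formats. The associated publication describes doing this with Cre recombinase, although the feature table annotates no lox sites, so the record does not show where recombination would act. The restriction sites flanking the 2μ locus would in principle also allow that element to be excised or exchanged. pDN525 is the high-copy, LEU2-selected member of the set.
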