Addgene plasmid #175371: pDN525
Purpose: (Empty Backbone) Yeast shuttle plasmid that allows conversion between low copy, high copy, and integrating vectors. High copy, LEU2-selected.
Depositing lab: Daniel Nickerson. Depositing organization: California State University, San Bernardino. Publication: Rapid conversion of replicating and integrating Saccharomyces cerevisiae plasmid vectors via Cre recombinase. Nickerson DP, Quinn MA, Milnes JM. G3 (Bethesda). 2021 Dec 8;11(12). pii: 6380430. doi: 10.1093/g3journal/jkab336. PubMed 34599813.
Backbone
  Vector backbone: pDN525
  Backbone size (bp): 6865
  Vector type: Yeast Expression
  Selectable markers: LEU2
Growth in bacteria
  Bacterial resistance: Ampicillin, 100 μg/mL
  Growth temperature: 37°C
  Growth strain: DH5alpha
  Copy number: High Copy
Terms and licenses: Academic/Nonprofit Terms; Industry Terms: Not Available to Industry
Depositor comments: This plasmid was generated by modification of plasmid pRS405 (Sikorski & Hieter, 1989, Genetics 122:19-27) by insertion of 2 micron high copy S. cerevisiae replication and partitioning locus with flanking restriction enzyme cut sites (AatII, AvrII, and SphI). bioRxiv pre-print 367219: Rapid conversion of replicating and integrating Saccharomyces cerevisiae plasmid vectors via Cre recombinase https://doi.org/10.1101/2020.11.03.367219
How to cite: pDN525 was a gift from Daniel Nickerson (Addgene plasmid # 175371 ; http://n2t.net/addgene:175371 ; RRID:Addgene_175371)
